Addgene plasmid #28005: pDR-GW AT1.03R122K/R126K
Depositing lab: Wolf Frommer. Depositing organization: Carnegie Institution for Science. Publication: Dynamic analysis of cytosolic glucose and ATP levels in yeast using optical sensors. Bermejo C, Haerizadeh F, Takanaga H, Chermak D, Frommer WB. Biochem J. 2010 Dec 1. 432(2):399-406. 10.1042/BJ20100946 PubMed 20854260.
Backbone
  Vector backbone: pDRf1GW-ura3
  Backbone size w/o insert (bp): 6866
  Vector type: Yeast Expression
  Selectable markers: URA3
Growth in bacteria
  Bacterial resistance: Ampicillin, 100 μg/mL
  Growth temperature: 37°C
  Growth strain: DH5alpha
  Copy number: High Copy
Gene/Insert
  Gene/Insert name: AT1.03R122K/R126K (alt name: ATP sensor negative control)
  Species: B. Subtilis
  Insert size (bp): 1836
  Mutation: R122K, R126K
  Tag / fusion protein: mseCFP (N terminal on insert); mVenus (C terminal on insert)
  Cloning method: Gateway Cloning; 5′ cloning site Gateway-based cloning (not destroyed); 3′ cloning site Gateway-based cloning (not destroyed)
  Sequencing primers: 5′ pPMA-For 5'-AACAATCGTTAATAATTAATTAATTGG; 3′ pHybLex_rev
Terms and licenses: Academic/Nonprofit Terms; Industry Terms: Not Available to Industry
Depositor comments: AT1.03 is composed of mseCFPdeltaC11, in which 11 C-terminal amino acids were truncated, Bacillus subtilis F0F1 ATP synthase subunit epsilon with V9T/V42K/F67T/L78T mutations, and cp173-mVenus.
How to cite: pDR-GW AT1.03R122K/R126K was a gift from Wolf Frommer (Addgene plasmid # 28005 ; http://n2t.net/addgene:28005 ; RRID:Addgene_28005)
