[The description below was written by a language model from this plasmid's Addgene catalogue record.]
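Description:
pDR-GW AT1.03R122K/R126K is a yeast expression plasmid built on the Gateway-compatible pDRf1GW-ura3 backbone (about 6.9 kb without insert). It is maintained at high copy in E. coli under ampicillin selection and is selected in yeast through the URA3 auxotrophic marker. The record does not explicitly state the promoter or the yeast replication origin. The name of the 5′ sequencing primer suggests a PMA-type promoter upstream of the insert, but this is only an inference. The insert was introduced by Gateway recombination, and the recombination sites flanking it remain intact.

The roughly 1.8 kb payload encodes a variant of AT1.03, a genetically encoded FRET sensor for ATP. The sensor consists of three fused parts: an N-terminal mseCFP donor lacking its last 11 residues, the epsilon subunit of the Bacillus subtilis F0F1 ATP synthase carrying the V9T/V42K/F67T/L78T substitutions, and a C-terminal circularly permuted cp173-mVenus acceptor. In sensors of this design, ATP binding to the epsilon subunit causes a conformational change that alters energy transfer between the two fluorescent proteins, giving a ratiometric readout of ATP concentration. This construct additionally carries R122K and R126K mutations and is catalogued as the ATP sensor negative control. It therefore serves as a comparison for the functional sensor, helping to distinguish true ATP-dependent FRET changes from artefacts that affect the fluorophores themselves. The associated work used such optical sensors for dynamic analysis of cytosolic glucose and ATP levels in living yeast.
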