>Addgene plasmid #28005 | pDR-GW AT1.03R122K/R126K | addgene partial sequence | sequence record 34302 | 28005 with pPMA-for (AACAATCGTTAATAATTAATTAATTGG)
TTTTTCTCTCTTTTTCACACATTCAAAAGAAAGAAAAAAAATATACCCCAGCCTCGACTAGTGAATTCGC
GGCCATCACAAGTTTGTACAAAAAAGCAGGCTTCGTTTAAACGGGCCCTCTAGACTCGAGTATGGTGAGC
AAGGGCGAGGAGCTGTTCACCGGGGTGGTGCCCATCCTGGTCGAGCTGGACGGCGACGTAAACGGCCACA
GGTTCAGCGTGTCCGGCGAGGGCGAGGGCGATGCCACCTACGGCAAGCTGACCCTGAAGTTCATCTGCAC
CACCGGCAAGCTGCCCGTGCCCTGGCCCACCCTCGTGACCACCCTGACCTGGGGCGTGCAGTGCTTCGCC
CGCTACCCCGACCACATGAAGCAGCACGACTTCTTCAAGTCCGCCATGCCCGAAGGCTACGTCCAGGAGC
GTACCATCTTCTTCAAGGACGACGGCAACTACAAGACCCGCGCCGAGGTGAAGTTCGAGGGCGACACCCT
GGTGAACCGCATCGAGCTGAAGGGCATCGACTTCAAGGAGGACGGCAACATCCTGGGGCACAAGCTGGAG
TACAACTACATCAGCCACAACGTCTATATCACCGCCGACAAGCAGAAGAACGGCATCAAGGCCCACTTCA
AGATCCGCCACAACATCGAGGACGGCGGCGTGCAGCTCGCCGACCACTACCAGCAGAACACCCCCATCGG
CGACGGCCCCGTGCTGCTGCCCGACAACCACTACCTGAGCACCCAGTCCAAGCTGAGCAAAGACCCCAAC
GAGAAGCGCGATCACATGGTCCTGCTGGAGTTCGTGACCGCCGCCATCGATATGAAAACTGTGAAAGTGA
ATATAACAACCCCTGATGGGCCAGTCTACGACGCTGATATCGAGATGGTGTCCGTGCGGGCCGAGAGTGG
TGATCTCGGCATCCTCCCGGTCA
