>Addgene plasmid #28005 | pDR-GW AT1.03R122K/R126K | addgene partial sequence | sequence record 34303 | 28005 with pHybLex_rev
ACTTATTTATAATAAAATCATAAATCATAAGAAATTCGCTTATTTAGAAGTGTCAACAACGTATCTACCA
ACGATTTGACCCTTTTCCATCTTTTCGTAAATTTCTGGCAAGGTAGACAAGCCGACAACCTTGATTGGAG
ACTTGACCAAACCTCTGGCGAAGAAGTCCAAAGCTGGATCCGCGCGTAATACGACTCACTATAGGGCGAA
TTGGGTACCGGGCCCCCCCTCGAGGTCGACCTGCAGCGGCCATCATGAATTAACTACACCACTTTGTACA
AGAAAGCTGGGTGCAGTCGAGGCTGATCAGCGGTTTAAACTTAAGCTTACTCGATGTTGTGGCGGATCTT
GAAGTTGGCCTTGATGCCGTTCTTCTGCTTGTCGGCGGTGATATAGACGTTGTGGCTGTTGTAGTTGTAC
TCCAGCTTGTGCCCCAGGATGTTGCCGTCCTCCTTGAAGTCGATGCCCTTCAGCTCGATGCGGTTCACCA
GGGTGTCGCCCTCGAACTTCACCTCGGCGCGGGTCTTGTAGTTGCCGTCGTCCTTGAAGAAGATGGTACG
CTCCTGGACGTAGCCTTCGGGCATGGCGGACTTGAAGAAGTCGTGCTGCTTCATGTGGTCGGGGTAGCGG
GCGAAGCACTGCAGGCCGTAGCCCAGGGTGGTCACGAGGGTGGGCCAGGGCACGGGCAGCTTGCCGGTGG
TGCAGATCAGCTTCAGGGTCAGCTTGCCGTAGGTGGCATCGCCCTCGCCCTCGCCGGACACGCTGAACTT
GTGGCCGTTTACGTCGCCGTCCAGCTCGACCAGGATGGGCACCACCCCGGTGAACAGCTCCTCGCCCTTG
CTCACCATGCCACCGCTGCCACCCTTGTACAGCTCGTCCATGCCGAGAGTGATCCCGGCGGCGGTCACGA
ACTCCAGCAGGACCATGTGATCGCGCTTCTCGTTGGGGTCTTTGCTCAGCTTGGACTGGTAGCTCA
