>Addgene plasmid #28005 | pDR-GW AT1.03R122K/R126K | addgene partial sequence | sequence record 36987 | ATPepsilon-F2 (ACGCTGATATCGAGATGGTGTC)
ATCTCGGCATCCTCCCCGGTCACATTCCCACAAAGGCCCCACTGAAGATCGGAGCTGTGCGGCTGAAGAA
GGACGGCCAAACCGAGATGGTCGCAGTCTCAGGCGGCACTGTTGAAGTGCGGCCTGACCACGTTACCATT
AATGCTCAAGCCGCTGAAACAGCCGAAGGAATCGACAAAGAGAGAGCAGAAGCCGCAAGACAGAGGGCCC
AGGAGCGGCTGAACTCTCAATCCGATGACACCGATATTCGCCGGGCCGAGCTGGCACTGCAGAAGGCCCT
GAACAAGCTGGACGTGGCTGGGAAGGCAAACGAATTCATGGACGGCGGCGTGCAGCTCGCCGACCACTAC
CAGCAGAACACCCCCATCGGCGACGGCCCCGTGCTGCTGCCCGACAACCACTACCTGAGCTACCAGTCCA
AGCTGAGCAAAGACCCCAACGAGAAGCGCGATCACATGGTCCTGCTGGAGTTCGTGACCGCCGCCGGGAT
CACTCTCGGCATGGACGAGCTGTACAAGGGTGGCAGCGGTGGCATGGTGAGCAAGGGCGAGGAGCTGTTC
ACCGGGGTGGTGCCCATCCTGGTCGAGCTGGACGGCGACGTAAACGGCCACAAGTTCAGCGTGTCCGGCG
AGGGCGAGGGCGATGCCACCTACGGCAAGCTGACCCTGAAGCTGATCTGCACCACCGGCAAGCTGCCCGT
GCCCTGGCCCACCCTCGTGACCACCCTGGGCTACGGCCTGCAGTGCTTCGCCCGCTACCCCGACCACATG
AAGCAGCACGACTTCTTCAAGTCCGCCATGCCCGAAGGCTACGTCCAGGAGCGTACCATCTTCTTCAAGG
ACGACGGCAACTACAAGACCCGCGCCGAGGTGAAGTTCGAGGGCGACACCCTGGTGAACCGCATCGAGCT
GAAGGGCATCGACT
